>Addgene plasmid #18404 | T4 Lysozyme NG83 TA | addgene partial sequence | sequence record 24190 | 3primeUP
GCTANTGAAAAAGCCCGCTCATTAGGCGGGCTCAGATCTGCTCATGTTTGACAGCTTATCATCGATAAGC
TTCGGCAATAAATTCTTGATATGTTTTCATATGTTTCCTTTAAATATTTTAATTAGTAATTGTCTATTCA
AGTAATTGTGAATATACTATCACAATTCCAAGAGAAAGTAAACAGCTTTATAGATTTTTATACGCGTCCC
AAGTGCCAGTTCTAAACGTTGTAATGACTCGTTTTGCGCGATTAGGTGTTTGATTATACCATCTACTTTT
AGCCATGTTAACTGCTGCTTCATCCCAGCGTTTTTGTTGCATCATACGCATAGAGTTAGTAAATCCTGCC
ATACCGGTTTCTCCCATTTGGAAAACCATATTAATCATTGCAGCGCGACGAACCGCATCCATAGAATCAT
AAACCGGTTTCATTTTAGCATTTCTCAGAATTCCGCGAACAGCAGCATCAACATCCTGATTAAAGAGTTT
TTCAGCCTCATCTTTTGTAATTACACCATTAGTATTACGCCCAATAGCTTTATCTAATTCAGATTTAGCA
GCATTAAGTGATGGACTTTTTGTAAGCAAATGACCGATGCCAATAGTGTAATAGCCTTCTGTGTCTTTAT
AGATTTTAAGTCTAAGACCTTCATCTATACGTAACATTTCAAATATATTCATAATACCTCCTAAGCATCG
ATGGATCCTGTTTCCTGTGTGAAATTGTTATCCGCTCACAATTCCACACATTATACGAGCCGATGATTAA
TGTCACAGGGGATGGGGAGTAGCTGATCCGGTTCCTGGTGAATGTATCCGCTCNAATCCC
