[The description below was written by a language model from this plasmid's Addgene catalogue record.]
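Description:
T4 Lysozyme NG83 TA is a bacterial expression plasmid built on the pHS1403 backbone (about 5 kb without insert) that carries a mutant form of the bacteriophage T4 lysozyme gene (gene e). It is a high-copy plasmid propagated in E. coli under ampicillin selection. The record gives no feature table and does not state the promoter, origin of replication or other regulatory elements of the backbone, so how expression is driven cannot be described from the available information. No tags or fusion partners are recorded.

The insert is roughly 600 bp and was cloned by restriction digestion between a BamHI site at the 5′ end and a HindIII site at the 3′ end, both of which remain intact. According to the depositor's comments, the BamHI site lies 27 bp from the start codon and the HindIII site 115 bp from the stop codon, so the fragment includes short flanking untranslated regions and can be excised as a unit. The coding sequence carries seven substitutions to methionine, listed as L84M, L91M, L99M, V111M, L118M, L12M and L133M, made in the "WT*" background. In the T4 lysozyme literature, WT* usually denotes the cysteine-free pseudo-wild-type protein, although the record does not define it. The entry also lists an alternative name, NG91 TA, which differs from the plasmid title, and the record does not explain the discrepancy.

No purpose is stated. However, multiple leucine- and valine-to-methionine replacements in a well-characterised model protein fit with producing recombinant variant lysozyme for studies of protein stability, folding, core packing and structure.
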