Addgene plasmid #18404: T4 Lysozyme NG83 TA
Depositing lab: Brian Matthews. Depositing organization: University of Oregon.
Backbone
  Vector backbone: pHS1403
  Backbone size w/o insert (bp): 5000
  Vector type: Bacterial Expression
Growth in bacteria
  Bacterial resistance: Ampicillin, 100 μg/mL
  Growth temperature: 37°C
  Growth strain: DH5alpha
  Copy number: High Copy
Gene/Insert
  Gene/Insert name: T4 Lysozyme (alt name: NG91 TA)
  Species: Bacteriophage T4
  Insert size (bp): 600
  Mutation: L84M L91M L99M V111M L118M L12M L133M WT*
  GenBank ID: NP_049736
  Entrez Gene: e (a.k.a. T4p123)
  Cloning method: Restriction Enzyme; 5′ cloning site BamHI (not destroyed); 3′ cloning site HindIII (not destroyed)
  Sequencing primers: 5′ na; 3′ GGCGTATCACGAGGCCC
Terms and licenses: Academic/Nonprofit Terms; Industry Terms: Not Available to Industry
Depositor comments: The BamHI site is 27 bp from the ATG and the HindIII site is 115 bp from the stop.
How to cite: T4 Lysozyme NG83 TA was a gift from Brian Matthews (Addgene plasmid # 18404 ; http://n2t.net/addgene:18404 ; RRID:Addgene_18404)
